Addgene plasmid #190193: pUC19-sgNCF1
Purpose: Expresses a gRNA for base editing the Kozak sequence of the human NCF1 gene
Depositing lab: Alessandro Quattrone. Depositing organization: Universita degli Studi di Trento. Publication: Translational enhancement by base editing of the Kozak sequence rescues haploinsufficiency. Ambrosini C, Destefanis E, Kheir E, Broso F, Alessandrini F, Longhi S, Battisti N, Pesce I, Dassi E, Petris G, Cereseto A, Quattrone A. Nucleic Acids Res. 2022 Oct 14;50(18):10756-10771. doi: 10.1093/nar/gkac799. PubMed 36165847.
Backbone
  Vector backbone: pUC19
  Backbone size w/o insert (bp): 3024
  Total vector size (bp): 3027
  Vector type: Mammalian Expression, CRISPR
Growth in bacteria
  Bacterial resistance: Ampicillin, 100 μg/mL
  Growth temperature: 37°C
  Growth strain: DH5alpha
  Copy number: High Copy
Gene/Insert
  Gene/Insert name: gRNA sequence
  gRNA/shRNA sequence: NCF1 Kozak sequence
  Species: H. sapiens (human)
  GenBank ID: NM_000265.5
  Promoter: U6
  Entrez Gene: NCF1 (a.k.a. CGD1, NCF-1, NCF-47K, NCF1A, NOXO2, SH3PXD1A, p47-phox, p47phox)
  Cloning method: Restriction Enzyme; 5′ cloning site BbsI (destroyed during cloning); 3′ cloning site BbsI (destroyed during cloning)
  Sequencing primers: 5′ pLKO
Terms and licenses: Academic/Nonprofit Terms; Industry Terms: Not Available to Industry
How to cite: pUC19-sgNCF1 was a gift from Alessandro Quattrone (Addgene plasmid # 190193 ; http://n2t.net/addgene:190193 ; RRID:Addgene_190193)
