[The description below was written by a language model from this plasmid's Addgene catalogue record and pLannotate feature annotations shown in this document.]
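Description:
pUC19-sgNCF1 is a small (about 3.0 kb) guide RNA expression plasmid built on the pUC19 cloning vector and classified as a mammalian expression/CRISPR construct. It is propagated in E. coli through the high-copy ColE1/pUC origin and selected with ampicillin via the β-lactamase gene and its native promoter. Remnants of the pUC19 architecture are still annotated, including the CAP binding site, lac promoter and operator, fragments of lacI, the multiple cloning site and lacZα, along with short bom and rop fragments. The lacZα region is interrupted by the inserted cassette. No mammalian selection marker or Cas protein coding sequence appears in the feature table.

The payload is a single guide RNA cassette on the reverse strand. A human U6 promoter, which is transcribed by RNA polymerase III, lies upstream of a spacer directed at the Kozak sequence of the human NCF1 gene (encoding p47-phox). This is followed by a scaffold annotated as a fragment of the Streptococcus pyogenes tracrRNA. The spacer was inserted between two BbsI sites that were destroyed during cloning, the usual outcome of type IIS oligo cloning into a guide scaffold.

Because the plasmid supplies only the guide, it has to be delivered to human cells together with a separately encoded base editor; the record does not specify which one. According to the deposit information, it is used for base editing of the NCF1 Kozak sequence. The associated publication used this approach to increase translation and rescue haploinsufficiency.
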