Features (pLannotate 1.2.2; 13 found; start..end, strand, type, name):
     86..190     +  promoter       AmpR promoter: bla
    191..1051    +  CDS            AmpR: β-lactamase; bla; confers resistance to ampicillin, carbenicillin, and related antibiotics
   1222..1810    +  rep_origin     ori: high-copy-number ColE1/pMB1/pBR322/pUC origin of replication
   1993..2085    +  CDS            lacI (fragment): lac repressor; lacI; The lac repressor binds to the lac operator to inhibit transcription in E. coli. This inhibition can be relieved by adding lactose or isopropyl-β-D-thiogalactopyranoside (IPTG).
   2098..2119    +  protein_bind   CAP binding site: CAP binding activates transcription in the presence of cAMP. E. coli catabolite activator protein
   2134..2164    +  promoter       lac promoter: promoter for the E. coli lac operon
   2172..2188    +  protein_bind   lac operator: The lac repressor binds to the lac operator to inhibit transcription in E. coli. This inhibition can be relieved by adding lactose or isopropyl-β-D-thiogalactopyranoside (IPTG). lac repressor encoded by lacI
   2225..2254    -  misc_feature   MCS (fragment): pUC18/19 multiple cloning site
   2261..2328    -  misc_RNA       tracrRNA (fragment): trans-activating CRISPR RNA for the Streptococcus pyogenes CRISPR/Cas9 system
   2376..2616    -  promoter       U6 promoter: RNA polymerase III promoter for human U6 snRNA
   2619..2776    +  CDS            lacZα (fragment): LacZα fragment of β-galactosidase; lacZ fragment
   2782..2881    -  misc_feature   bom (fragment): basis of mobility region from pBR322
   2983..3018    -  CDS            rop (fragment): Rop protein, which maintains plasmids at low copy number; rop
>Addgene plasmid #190193 | pUC19-sgNCF1 | addgene full sequence | sequence record 375281 | Addgene NGS Result
CCTCGTGATACGCCTATTTTTATAGGTTAATGTCATGATAATAATGGTTTCTTAGACGTCAGGTGGCACT
TTTCGGGGAAATGTGCGCGGAACCCCTATTTGTTTATTTTTCTAAATACATTCAAATATGTATCCGCTCA
TGAGACAATAACCCTGATAAATGCTTCAATAATATTGAAAAAGGAAGAGTATGAGTATTCAACATTTCCG
TGTCGCCCTTATTCCCTTTTTTGCGGCATTTTGCCTTCCTGTTTTTGCTCACCCAGAAACGCTGGTGAAA
GTAAAAGATGCTGAAGATCAGTTGGGTGCACGAGTGGGTTACATCGAACTGGATCTCAACAGCGGTAAGA
TCCTTGAGAGTTTTCGCCCCGAAGAACGTTTTCCAATGATGAGCACTTTTAAAGTTCTGCTATGTGGCGC
GGTATTATCCCGTATTGACGCCGGGCAAGAGCAACTCGGTCGCCGCATACACTATTCTCAGAATGACTTG
GTTGAGTACTCACCAGTCACAGAAAAGCATCTTACGGATGGCATGACAGTAAGAGAATTATGCAGTGCTG
CCATAACCATGAGTGATAACACTGCGGCCAACTTACTTCTGACAACGATCGGAGGACCGAAGGAGCTAAC
CGCTTTTTTGCACAACATGGGGGATCATGTAACTCGCCTTGATCGTTGGGAACCGGAGCTGAATGAAGCC
ATACCAAACGACGAGCGTGACACCACGATGCCTGTAGCAATGGCAACAACGTTGCGCAAACTATTAACTG
GCGAACTACTTACTCTAGCTTCCCGGCAACAATTAATAGACTGGATGGAGGCGGATAAAGTTGCAGGACC
ACTTCTGCGCTCGGCCCTTCCGGCTGGCTGGTTTATTGCTGATAAATCTGGAGCCGGTGAGCGTGGGTCT
CGCGGTATCATTGCAGCACTGGGGCCAGATGGTAAGCCCTCCCGTATCGTAGTTATCTACACGACGGGGA
GTCAGGCAACTATGGATGAACGAAATAGACAGATCGCTGAGATAGGTGCCTCACTGATTAAGCATTGGTA
ACTGTCAGACCAAGTTTACTCATATATACTTTAGATTGATTTAAAACTTCATTTTTAATTTAAAAGGATC
TAGGTGAAGATCCTTTTTGATAATCTCATGACCAAAATCCCTTAACGTGAGTTTTCGTTCCACTGAGCGT
CAGACCCCGTAGAAAAGATCAAAGGATCTTCTTGAGATCCTTTTTTTCTGCGCGTAATCTGCTGCTTGCA
AACAAAAAAACCACCGCTACCAGCGGTGGTTTGTTTGCCGGATCAAGAGCTACCAACTCTTTTTCCGAAG
GTAACTGGCTTCAGCAGAGCGCAGATACCAAATACTGTTCTTCTAGTGTAGCCGTAGTTAGGCCACCACT
TCAAGAACTCTGTAGCACCGCCTACATACCTCGCTCTGCTAATCCTGTTACCAGTGGCTGCTGCCAGTGG
CGATAAGTCGTGTCTTACCGGGTTGGACTCAAGACGATAGTTACCGGATAAGGCGCAGCGGTCGGGCTGA
ACGGGGGGTTCGTGCACACAGCCCAGCTTGGAGCGAACGACCTACACCGAACTGAGATACCTACAGCGTG
AGCTATGAGAAAGCGCCACGCTTCCCGAAGGGAGAAAGGCGGACAGGTATCCGGTAAGCGGCAGGGTCGG
AACAGGAGAGCGCACGAGGGAGCTTCCAGGGGGAAACGCCTGGTATCTTTATAGTCCTGTCGGGTTTCGC
CACCTCTGACTTGAGCGTCGATTTTTGTGATGCTCGTCAGGGGGGCGGAGCCTATGGAAAAACGCCAGCA
ACGCGGCCTTTTTACGGTTCCTGGCCTTTTGCTGGCCTTTTGCTCACATGTTCTTTCCTGCGTTATCCCC
TGATTCTGTGGATAACCGTATTACCGCCTTTGAGTGAGCTGATACCGCTCGCCGCAGCCGAACGACCGAG
CGCAGCGAGTCAGTGAGCGAGGAAGCGGAAGAGCGCCCAATACGCAAACCGCCTCTCCCCGCGCGTTGGC
CGATTCATTAATGCAGCTGGCACGACAGGTTTCCCGACTGGAAAGCGGGCAGTGAGCGCAACGCAATTAA
TGTGAGTTAGCTCACTCATTAGGCACCCCAGGCTTTACACTTTATGCTTCCGGCTCGTATGTTGTGTGGA
ATTGTGAGCGGATAACAATTTCACACAGGAAACAGCTATGACCATGATTACGCCAAGCTTGCATGCCTGC
AGGTCGACTCTAGAAAAAAAGCACCGACTCGGTGCCACTTTTTCAAGTTGATAACGGACTAGCCTTATTT
AAACTTGCTATGCTGTTTCCAGCATAGCTCTTAAACAGTCATGGGGGACACCTTCACGGTGTTTCGTCCT
TTCCACAAGATATATAAAGCCAAGAAATCGAAATACTTTCAAGTTACGGTAAGCATATGATAGTCCATTT
TAAAACATAATTTTAAAACTGCAAACTACCCAAGAAATTATTACTTTCTACGTCACGTATTTTGTACTAA
TATCTTTGTGTTTACAGTCAAATTAATTCCAATTATCTCTCTAACAGCCTTGTATCGTATATGCAAATAT
GAAGGAATCATGGGAAATAGGCCCTCGAATTCACTGGCCGTCGTTTTACAACGTCGTGACTGGGAAAACC
CTGGCGTTACCCAACTTAATCGCCTTGCAGCACATCCCCCTTTCGCCAGCTGGCGTAATAGCGAAGAGGC
CCGCACCGATCGCCCTTCCCAACAGTTGCGCAGCCTGAATGGCGAATGGCGCCTGATGCGGTATTTTCTC
CTTACGCATCTGTGCGGTATTTCACACCGCATATGGTGCACTCTCAGTACAATCTGCTCTGATGCCGCAT
AGTTAAGCCAGCCCCGACACCCGCCAACACCCGCTGACGCGCCCTGACGGGCTTGTCTGCTCCCGGCATC
CGCTTACAGACAAGCTGTGACCGTCTCCGGGAGCTGCATGTGTCAGAGGTTTTCACCGTCATCACCGAAA
CGCGCGAGACGAAAGGG
